>Addgene plasmid #160868 | pLNL1142 | addgene full sequence | sequence record 323300 | Addgene NGS Result
AAAGGGTGTTTTTTCGTTTTGGTCCGCTGGAAATCTGCTCGTCAGTGGTGCTCACACTGACGAATCATGT
ACAGATCATACCGATGACTGCCTGGCGACTCACAACTAAGCAAGACAGCCGGAACCAGCGCCGGCGAACA
CCACTGCATATATGGCATATCACAACAGTCCACGTCTCAAGCAGTTACAGAGATGTTACGAACCACTAGT
GCACTGCAGTACAGCGGCCGCGTGTTACAACCAATTAACCAATTCTGATTAGAAAAACTCATCGAGCATC
AAATGAAACTGCAATTTATTCATATCAGGATTATCAATACCATATTTTTGAAAAAGCCGTTTCTGTAATG
AAGGAGAAAACTCACCGAGGCAGTTCCATAGGATGGCAAGATCCTGGTATCGGTCTGCGATTCCGACTCG
TCCAACATCAATACAACCTATTAATTTCCCCTCGTCAAAAATAAGGTTATCAAGTGAGAAATCACCATGA
GTGACGACTGAATCCGGTGAGAATGGCAAAAGCTTATGCATTTCTTTCCAGACTTGTTCAACAGGCCAGC
CATTACGCTCGTCATCAAAATCACTCGCATCAACCAAACCGTTATTCATTCGTGATTGCGCCTGAGCGAG
GCGAAATACGCGATCGCTGTTAAAAGGACAATTACAAACAGGAATCGAATGCAACCGGCGCAGGAACACT
GCCAGCGCATCAACAATATTTTCACCTGAATCAGGATATTCTTCTAATACCTGGAATGCTGTTTTCCCGG
GGATCGCAGTGGTGAGTAACCATGCATCATCAGGAGTACGGATAAAATGCTTGATGGTCGGAAGAGGCAT
AAATTCCGTCAGCCAGTTTAGTCTGACCATCTCATCTGTAACATCATTGGCAACGCTACCTTTGCCATGT
TTCAGAAACAACTCTGGCGCATCGGGCTTCCCATACAATCGATAGATTGTCGCACCTGATTGCCCGACAT
TATCGCGAGCCCATTTATACCCATATAAATCAGCATCCATGTTGGAATTTAATCGCGGCCTGGAGCAAGA
CGTTTCCCGTTGAATATGGCTCATAACACCCCTTGTATTACTGTTTATGTAAGCAGACAGTTTTATTGTT
CATGATGATATATTTTTATCTTGTGCAATGTAACATCAGAGATTTTGAGACACAACGTGGCTTTGTTGAA
TAAATCGAACTTTTGCTGAGTTGAAGGATCAGTAGCGGAGTGTATACTGGCTTACTATGTTGGCACTGAT
GAGGGTGTCAGTGAAGTGCTTCATGTGGCAGGAGAAAAAAGGCTGCACCGGTGCGTCAGCAGAATATGTG
ATACAGGATATATTCCGCTTCCTCGCTCACTGACTCGCTACGCTCGGTCGTTCGACTGCGGCGAGCGGAA
ATGGCTTACGAACGGGGCGGAGATTTCCTGGAAGATGCCAGGAAGATACTTAACAGGGAAGTGAGAGGGC
CGCGGCAAAGCCGTTTTTCCATAGGCTCCGCCCCCCTGACAAGCATCACGAAATCTGACGCTCAAATCAG
TGGTGGCGAAACCCGACAGGACTATAAAGATACCAGGCGTTTCCCCCTGGCGGCTCCCTCGTGCGCTCTC
CTGTTCCTGCCTTTCGGTTTACCGGTGTCATTCCGCTGTTATGGCCGCGTTTGTCTCATTCCACGCCTGA
CACTCAGTTCCGGGTAGGCAGTTCGCTCCAAGCTGGACTGTATGCACGAACCCCCCGTTCAGTCCGACCG
CTGCGCCTTATCCGGTAACTATCGTCTTGAGTCCAACCCGGAAAGACATGCAAAAGCACCACTGGCAGCA
GCCACTGGTAATTGATTTAGAGGAGTTAGTCTTGAAGTCATGCGCCGGTTAAGGCTAAACTGAAAGGACA
AGTTTTGGTGACTGCGCTCCTCCAAGCCAGTTACCTCGGTTCAAAGAGTTGGTAGCTCAGAGAACCTTCG
AAAAACCGCCCTGCAAGGCGGTTTTTTCGTTTTCAGAGCAAGAGATTACGCGCAGACCAAAACGATCTCA
AGAAGATCATCTTATTAATCAGATAAAATATTTGCGGCCGCCCCTGAATTCGCATCTAGACTGATGAGAC
GTGGTAGAGCCACAAACAGCCGGTACAAGCAACGATCTCCAGGACCATCTGAATCATGCGCGGATGACAC
GAACTCACGACGGCGATCACAGACATTAACCCACAGTACAGACACTGCGACAACGTGGCAATTCGTCGCA
ATACAACGGATTTACTTTACGGCTAGCTCAGTCCTAGGTACAATGCTAGCGCTAGCTTCACACAGGAAAC
CAGATCTATGGAGAAAATCGAGGTTTCGATCAATTCGAAACATACGATTAAACCTAGTACCTCGTCCACC
CCGCTGCAGCCGTATAAACTGACTCTGCTGGATCAACTGACCCCGCCTGCATACGTACCGATCGTGTTCT
TCTACCCGATCACAGATCATGATTTTAACCTTCCTCAAACTCTGGCCGATCTGCGTCAGGCACTGAGCGA
AACCCTGACCCTTTACTATCCGCTGAGTGGCCGCGTGAAGAACAACCTGTATATCGATGATTTTGAAGAA
GGCGTTCCGTATCTTGAAGCTCGCGTGAACTGCGATATGACCGATTTTCTTCGCCTGCGCAAGATTGAAT
GCCTGAACGAATTCGTTCCCATCAAACCATTCTCCATGGAGGCGATTTCCGATGAACGTTACCCGCTGCT
GGGAGTACAAGTCAACGTATTTGATTCAGGTATTGCTATTGGTGTTAGCGTCAGCCATAAATTGATCGAT
GGGGGTACCGCGGATTGCTTTCTGAAGAGCTGGGGAGCGGTGTTCCGCGGGTGCCGCGAGAACATCATTC
ACCCCAGTCTGAGTGAAGCAGCGCTGCTGTTCCCGCCGCGCGACGATCTGCCTGAAAAATACGTCGATCA
AATGGAAGCTCTCTGGTTCGCGGGGAAGAAAGTGGCGACGCGCCGTTTCGTTTTCGGTGTCAAGGCCATT
TCTAGCATTCAGGACGAAGCCAAGTCAGAATCAGTCCCCAAACCATCTCGCGTGCATGCAGTCACCGGCT
TCCTGTGGAAGCACCTGATCGCGGCCAGCCGCGCGTTGACGTCCGGCACCACCAGCACCCGCCTCTCCAT
CGCAGCTCAGGCAGTTAACCTCCGCACCCGCATGAACATGGAAACGGTACTCGATAACGCGACAGGTAAC
TTATTTTGGTGGGCACAGGCAATTCTGGAACTTAGCCATACCACGCCGGAAATCAGCGATCTTAAACTGT
GCGATTTGGTTAATCTTCTGAATGGCAGCGTGAAGCAGTGCAATGGTGATTACTTTGAAACCTTCAAAGG
TAAGGAGGGTTACGGCCGCATGTGCGAATACCTGGATTTCCAACGCACGATGTCTTCCATGGAACCGGCG
CCTGATATTTATCTGTTTTCTAGTTGGACCAATTTCTTCAACCCGTTAGATTTTGGTTGGGGCCGCACCA
GTTGGATCGGTGTGGCCGGAAAGATTGAATCTGCCTCTTGTAAGTTCATTATTCTGGTACCAACCCAGTG
TGGCTCTGGGATCGAAGCGTGGGTGAACCTCGAAGAAGAAAAAATGGCAATGTTGGAACAGGATCCGCAT
TTCCTTGCGTTAGCCAGCCCGAAAACGCTGATCGGATCCGTGTCCAAAGGAGAGGAGTTAATCAAGGAAA
ACATGAGAATGAAAGTTGTCATGGAGGGCTCCGTTAATGGTCACCAATTCAAGTGTACAGGGGAAGGTGA
AGGTAATCCTTACATGGGTACACAAACTATGAGAATTAAAGTAATTGAAGGCGGACCACTACCATTTGCA
TTTGACATTCTGGCAACGTCATTCATGTACGGATCACGAACTTTCATCAAGTACCCTAAAGGTATACCAG
ACTTTTTCAAGCAATCTTTTCCAGAGGGTTTTACATGGGAAAGGGTTACAAGATACGAAGATGGGGGTGT
CGTCACAGTTATGCAAGATACTTCATTAGAAGATGGCTGCCTTGTCTATCATGTGCAAGTAAGAGGGGTG
AATTTTCCTTCTAACGGACCTGTGATGCAGAAAAAGACCAAAGGTTGGGAACCAAATACTGAAATGATGT
ACCCAGCTGATGGAGGTTTGAGAGGCTACACACACATGGCGCTTAAAGTTGATGGTGGAGGTCATTTGTC
TTGTAGTTTTGTTACCACTTATCGTTCTAAAAAGACTGTTGGCAATATCAAAATGCCAGGAATACATGCT
GTAGACCACAGACTAGAAAGACTCGAAGAGAGCGATAACGAAATGTTCGTTGTACAGAGAGAGCATGCCG
TAGCCAAATTTGCTGGCTTAGGCGGTGGTATGGATGAATTGTATAAGTAACTCGAGTGGCCTCGGTACCA
AATTCCAGAAAAGACACCCG
Features (pLannotate 1.2.2; 6 found; start..end, strand, type, name):
    259..1074    -  CDS            KanR: aminoglycoside phosphotransferase; aph(3')-Ia; confers resistance to kanamycin in bacteria or G418 (Geneticin®) in eukaryotes
   1223..1244    +  misc_feature   bom (fragment): basis of mobility region from pBR322
   1343..1398    -  rep_origin     RSF ori (fragment): Plasmids containing the RSF 1030 origin of replication can be propagated in E. coli cells that contain additional plasmids with compatible origins.
   1486..2031    -  rep_origin     p15A ori: Plasmids containing the medium-copy-number p15A origin of replication can be propagated in E. coli cells that contain a second plasmid with the ColE1 origin.
   2262..2290    +  promoter       J23119 promoter (fragment): bacterial promoter (Registry of Standard Biological Parts BBa J23119)
   3680..4387    +  CDS            mRuby2: mRuby2 is a basic (constitutively fluorescent) red fluorescent protein published in 2012, derived from Entacmaea quadricolor. It has moderate acid sensitivity.
