[The description below was written by a language model from this plasmid's Addgene catalogue record and pLannotate feature annotations shown in this document.]
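Description:
pLNL1142 is a 4,430 bp bacterial expression plasmid for synthetic biology work in Escherichia coli. It is built on a p15A replication origin and selected with kanamycin through an aph(3')-Ia aminoglycoside phosphotransferase (KanR) gene. The p15A origin gives a low-to-medium copy number and is compatible with ColE1-type plasmids, so the construct can be co-maintained with other expression vectors in multi-plasmid pathway experiments. The automated annotation also flags short fragments resembling a bom site and an RSF origin next to p15A. These are partial matches and probably reflect sequence similarity in the origin region rather than separate functional elements.

The payload is a roughly 2.2 kb cassette encoding a strawberry alcohol acyltransferase (SAAT/AAT; the species is recorded as synthetic and Fragaria ananassa, while the construct name uses the prefix "Fv"). It is fused at its C terminus to the red fluorescent protein mRuby2. According to the record, transcription comes from the constitutive Anderson-series promoter PJ23110, followed by a ribosome binding site, and ends at the synthetic terminator L3S2P24. The feature table labels the promoter region as a J23119 fragment, which is expected because the Anderson promoters are close sequence variants of one another. The acyltransferase coding sequence and the terminator are not annotated, but the gap between the promoter and mRuby2 fits the enzyme's position. The cassette was assembled through BsaI sites that were destroyed during cloning, as in Golden Gate assembly.

The mRuby2 fusion lets enzyme expression be followed by fluorescence. The associated study explored acetylation as a base-labile protecting group for an indigo precursor in E. coli, which suggests the acyltransferase was tested as a candidate acetylating enzyme.
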