Addgene plasmid #160868: pLNL1142
Purpose: PJ23110-RBS-FvSAAT-mRuby2-tL3S2P24_KanR_p15A
Depositing lab: John Dueber. Depositing organization: University of California, Berkeley. Publication: Exploration of Acetylation as a Base-Labile Protecting Group in Escherichia coli for an Indigo Precursor. Latimer LN, Russ ZN, Lucas J, Dueber JE. ACS Synth Biol. 2020 Sep 18. doi: 10.1021/acssynbio.0c00297. PubMed 32886882.
Backbone
  Vector backbone: p15A
  Total vector size (bp): 4430
  Vector type: Bacterial Expression, Synthetic Biology
Growth in bacteria
  Bacterial resistance: Kanamycin, 50 μg/mL
  Growth temperature: 37°C
  Growth strain: DH5alpha
  Copy number: Low Copy
Gene/Insert
  Gene/Insert name: Alcohol acyltransferase (alt name: AAT)
  Species: Synthetic; Fragaria ananassa
  Insert size (bp): 2200
  Promoter: PJ23110
  Tag / fusion protein: mRuby2 (C terminal on insert)
  Cloning method: Restriction Enzyme; 5′ cloning site BsaI (destroyed during cloning); 3′ cloning site BsaI (destroyed during cloning)
  Sequencing primers: 5′ accatctgaatcatgcgcgg; 3′ ctggttccggctgtcttgc
Terms and licenses: Academic/Nonprofit Terms; Industry Terms: Not Available to Industry
How to cite: pLNL1142 was a gift from John Dueber (Addgene plasmid # 160868 ; http://n2t.net/addgene:160868 ; RRID:Addgene_160868)
